Addgene plasmid #212946: pcDNA3.1-AtSLAC1 WT
Purpose: Vector used for expression of AtSLAC1 WT in mammalian cell
Depositing lab: Sangho Lee. Depositing organization: Sungkyunkwan University. Publication: Cryo-EM structures of the plant anion channel SLAC1 from Arabidopsis thaliana suggest a combined activation model. Lee Y, Jeong HS, Jung S, Hwang J, Le CTH, Jun SH, Du EJ, Kang K, Kim BG, Lim HH, Lee S. Nat Commun. 2023 Nov 14;14(1):7345. doi: 10.1038/s41467-023-43193-3. PubMed 37963863.
Backbone
  Vector backbone: pcDNA3.1
  Backbone size w/o insert (bp): 5383
  Total vector size (bp): 7054
  Vector type: Mammalian Expression
Growth in bacteria
  Bacterial resistance: Ampicillin, 100 μg/mL
  Growth temperature: 37°C
  Growth strain: DH5alpha
  Copy number: High Copy
Gene/Insert
  Gene/Insert name: Slow anion channel-associated 1 (alt name: SLAC1)
  Species: A. thaliana (mustard weed)
  Insert size (bp): 1671
  GenBank ID: BT002640
  Entrez Gene: OZS1 (a.k.a. AT1G12480, CARBON DIOXIDE INSENSITIVE 3, CDI3, F5O11.23, F5O11_23, OZONE-SENSITIVE 1, RADICAL-INDUCED CELL DEATH 3, RCD3, SLAC1, SLOW ANION CHANNEL-ASSOCIATED 1)
  Promoter: CMV
  Cloning method: Restriction Enzyme; 5′ cloning site KpnI (not destroyed); 3′ cloning site NotI (not destroyed)
  Sequencing primers: 5′ CGC AAA TGG GCG GTA GGC GTG; 3′ CTA GAA GGC ACA GTC GAG GC
Terms and licenses: Academic/Nonprofit Terms; Industry Terms: Not Available to Industry
How to cite: pcDNA3.1-AtSLAC1 WT was a gift from Sangho Lee (Addgene plasmid # 212946 ; http://n2t.net/addgene:212946 ; RRID:Addgene_212946)
