[The description below was written by a language model from this plasmid's Addgene catalogue record and pLannotate feature annotations shown in this document.]
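Description:
pcDNA3.1-AtSLAC1 WT is a mammalian expression plasmid of about 7.05 kb built on the pcDNA3.1 backbone and carrying the wild-type coding sequence of Arabidopsis thaliana SLAC1 (slow anion channel-associated 1, also known as OZS1, CDI3 or RCD3), a plant anion channel. The roughly 1.67 kb insert was placed between the KpnI and NotI sites, both of which remain intact. It sits downstream of the human cytomegalovirus immediate early enhancer and promoter and upstream of the bovine growth hormone polyadenylation signal, an arrangement that gives strong constitutive transcription in transfected mammalian cells. A T7 promoter lies just upstream of the coding sequence and an SP6 promoter faces it from the 3′ side; these are useful for in vitro transcription or as sequencing anchors. No epitope tag or reporter fusion is annotated or listed in the record.

In E. coli the plasmid replicates at high copy from a ColE1/pUC-type origin and is selected with ampicillin through the β-lactamase gene and its own promoter. An f1 origin is also present, allowing single-stranded DNA production. For mammalian selection, an SV40 early promoter drives the neomycin phosphotransferase gene, terminated by the SV40 poly(A) signal, so stable transfectants could be selected with G418. The short hits annotated as fragments of an HIV-1 LTR, ble, lacI, bom and a second SV40 promoter piece, together with the lac promoter/operator remnants, are most likely backbone sequence or automated annotation matches rather than functional payload elements. The stated purpose is expression of wild-type AtSLAC1 in mammalian cells, and the associated work concerns cryo-EM structures and the activation mechanism of this channel.
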