Features (pLannotate 1.2.2; 21 found; start..end, strand, type, name):
     28..80      -  misc_feature   bom (fragment): basis of mobility region from pBR322
    235..614     +  enhancer       CMV enhancer: human cytomegalovirus immediate early enhancer
    615..818     +  promoter       CMV promoter: human cytomegalovirus (CMV) immediate early promoter
    814..847     +  LTR            5' LTR (truncated) (fragment): truncated 5' long terminal repeat (LTR) from HIV-1
    863..881     +  promoter       T7 promoter: promoter for bacteriophage T7 RNA polymerase
    901..2568    +  CDS            SLAC1: SLAC1_ARATH - Also known as CDI3 From Arabidopsis thaliana (Mouse-ear cress).
   2606..2624    -  promoter       SP6 promoter: promoter for bacteriophage SP6 RNA polymerase
   2650..2874    +  polyA_signal   bGH poly(A) signal: bovine growth hormone polyadenylation signal
   2878..2899    +  promoter       SV40 promoter (fragment): SV40 enhancer and early promoter
   2920..3348    +  rep_origin     f1 ori (sequence partly withheld): f1 bacteriophage origin of replication; arrow indicates direction of (+) strand synthesis
   3362..3691    +  promoter       SV40 promoter: SV40 enhancer and early promoter
   3758..4549    +  CDS            neo: KKA2_KLEPN - Also known as kan, nptII. Experimental evidence at protein level: Swiss-Prot protein existence level 1. Resistance to kanamycin, neomycin, paromomycin, ribostamycin, butirosin and gentamicin B. From Klebsiella pneumoniae.
   4573..4731    +  CDS            ble (fragment): BLE_KLEPN - Experimental evidence at protein level: Swiss-Prot protein existence level 1. Binding protein with a strong affinity to the bleomycin family of antibiotics. Binds to CL990; an antimitotic-antibiotic compound. From Klebsiella pneumoniae.
   4726..4847    +  polyA_signal   SV40 poly(A) signal: SV40 polyadenylation signal
   4920..4936    -  protein_bind   lac operator: The lac repressor binds to the lac operator to inhibit transcription in E. coli. This inhibition can be relieved by adding lactose or isopropyl-β-D-thiogalactopyranoside (IPTG). lac repressor encoded by lacI
   4944..4974    -  promoter       lac promoter: promoter for the E. coli lac operon
   4989..5010    -  protein_bind   CAP binding site: CAP binding activates transcription in the presence of cAMP. E. coli catabolite activator protein
   5023..5115    -  CDS            lacI (fragment): lac repressor; lacI; The lac repressor binds to the lac operator to inhibit transcription in E. coli. This inhibition can be relieved by adding lactose or isopropyl-β-D-thiogalactopyranoside (IPTG).
   5298..5886    -  rep_origin     ori: high-copy-number ColE1/pMB1/pBR322/pUC origin of replication
   6057..6917    -  CDS            AmpR: β-lactamase; bla; confers resistance to ampicillin, carbenicillin, and related antibiotics
   6918..7022    -  promoter       AmpR promoter: bla
>Addgene plasmid #212946 | pcDNA3.1-AtSLAC1 WT | addgene full sequence | sequence record 421777 | Addgene NGS Result
GACGGATCGGGAGATCTCCCGATCCCCTATGGTGCACTCTCAGTACAATCTGCTCTGATGCCGCATAGTT
AAGCCAGTATCTGCTCCCTGCTTGTGTGTTGGAGGTCGCTGAGTAGTGCGCGAGCAAAATTTAAGCTACA
ACAAGGCAAGGCTTGACCGACAATTGCATGAAGAATCTGCTTAGGGTTAGGCGTTTTGCGCTGCTTCGCG
ATGTACGGGCCAGATATACGCGTTGACATTGATTATTGACTAGTTATTAATAGTAATCAATTACGGGGTC
ATTAGTTCATAGCCCATATATGGAGTTCCGCGTTACATAACTTACGGTAAATGGCCCGCCTGGCTGACCG
CCCAACGACCCCCGCCCATTGACGTCAATAATGACGTATGTTCCCATAGTAACGCCAATAGGGACTTTCC
ATTGACGTCAATGGGTGGAGTATTTACGGTAAACTGCCCACTTGGCAGTACATCAAGTGTATCATATGCC
AAGTACGCCCCCTATTGACGTCAATGACGGTAAATGGCCCGCCTGGCATTATGCCCAGTACATGACCTTA
TGGGACTTTCCTACTTGGCAGTACATCTACGTATTAGTCATCGCTATTACCATGGTGATGCGGTTTTGGC
AGTACATCAATGGGCGTGGATAGCGGTTTGACTCACGGGGATTTCCAAGTCTCCACCCCATTGACGTCAA
TGGGAGTTTGTTTTGGCACCAAAATCAACGGGACTTTCCAAAATGTCGTAACAACTCCGCCCCATTGACG
CAAATGGGCGGTAGGCGTGTACGGTGGGAGGTCTATATAAGCAGAGCTCTCTGGCTAACTAGAGAACCCA
CTGCTTACTGGCTTATCGAAATTAATACGACTCACTATAGGGAGACCCAAGCTTGGTACCATGGAGAGGA
AACAGTCAAATGCTCATTCCACTTTCGCCGACATCAATGAAGTTGAAGATGAAGCAGAGCAAGAACTGCA
ACAGCAAGAGAACAACAACAACAAGAGATTCTCTGGAAACAGAGGACCAAACCGAGGGAAACAAAGACCA
TTCAGAGGTTTTAGCAGACAGGTTTCGCTAGAGACAGGTTTCTCAGTGCTCAACAGAGAATCTAGAGAAA
GAGATGACAAAAAGAGTTTACCGAGGAGTGGTCGTAGCTTTGGCGGGTTTGAATCAGGTGGAATCATCAA
CGGTGGAGATGGTCGGAAAACAGATTTTAGTATGTTTAGGACTAAATCAACGCTCAGCAAACAAAAGTCT
TTATTGCCTTCTATAATAAGGGAGAGAGACATTGAGAATTCTTTAAGAACTGAAGATGGTGAGACCAAAG
ATGATTCTATAAATGAAAATGTTTCTGCAGGAAGATACTTTGCTGCTCTTAGAGGACCTGAATTGGATGA
AGTCAAGGACAATGAAGATATTCTGCTTCCAAAAGAGGAGCAATGGCCGTTTCTCCTAAGGTTCCCAATT
GGATGCTTCGGTATCTGTTTGGGACTTAGCAGTCAAGCTGTCTTGTGGCTTGCCCTAGCGAAAAGTCCTG
CAACAAACTTTTTACACATCACACCATTGATTAACTTAGTTGTATGGCTATTTTCACTGGTAGTTTTAGT
CTCTGTGTCCTTCACTTACATACTCAAATGCATCTTCTACTTTGAAGCTGTCAAAAGAGAGTATTTTCAT
CCTGTTCGAGTCAACTTCTTCTTCGCTCCTTGGGTGGTTTGCATGTTCCTAGCCATTAGCGTACCTCCCA
TGTTCTCACCAAACCGAAAATACCTCCATCCCGCCATTTGGTGTGTTTTCATGGGTCCTTATTTCTTCCT
CGAGCTAAAGATCTACGGGCAATGGCTTTCGGGAGGGAAGAGGCGACTATGCAAAGTCGCAAACCCATCT
TCTCATCTTTCTGTTGTAGGGAATTTCGTCGGGGCCATCTTAGCTTCAAAAGTTGGATGGGATGAAGTAG
CTAAGTTTCTATGGGCAGTAGGTTTTGCACATTACTTGGTTGTGTTTGTAACACTTTATCAGAGACTTCC
CACCAGTGAAGCTCTTCCTAAAGAGCTTCATCCTGTTTACTCTATGTTCATTGCTGCCCCATCAGCAGCA
AGTATTGCTTGGAACACGATATATGGCCAATTCGACGGATGTTCAAGAACTTGCTTCTTCATTGCACTCT
TCCTATACATATCCCTAGTTGCTCGGATCAATTTCTTCACTGGATTTAAGTTCTCAGTGGCGTGGTGGTC
ATATACTTTTCCTATGACAACAGCATCCGTAGCAACAATAAAGTATGCAGAGGCAGTACCTGGTTACCCG
AGCCGGGCTCTAGCACTCACTCTTTCCTTCATTTCCACAGCGATGGTCTGCGTTTTGTTTGTCTCCACGC
TTCTCCACGCCTTTGTCTGGCAAACGTTGTTCCCAAACGATCTTGCAATTGCCATTACAAAGAGGAAACT
TACCAGGGAGAAGAAGCCTTTTAAAAGAGCTTATGACTTGAAGCGCTGGACCAAGCAGGCTCTGGCGAAG
AAAATATCTGCAGAAAAAGATTTTGAAGCAGAGGAAGAGTCGCATCACTGAGCGGCCGCTCGAGCATGCA
TCTAGAGGGCCCTATTCTATAGTGTCACCTAAATGCTAGAGCTCGCTGATCAGCCTCGACTGTGCCTTCT
AGTTGCCAGCCATCTGTTGTTTGCCCCTCCCCCGTGCCTTCCTTGACCCTGGAAGGTGCCACTCCCACTG
TCCTTTCCTAATAAAATGAGGAAATTGCATCGCATTGTCTGAGTAGGTGTCATTCTATTCTGGGGGGTGG
GGTGGGGCAGGACAGCAAGGGGGAGGATTGGGAAGACAATAGCAGGCATGCTGGGGATGCGGTGGGCTCT
ATGGCTTCTGAGGCGGAAAGAACCAGCTGGGGCTCTAGGGGGTATCCCC
[124 nt withheld, positions 2920-3043]
C
[91 nt withheld, positions 3045-3135]
A
[49 nt withheld, positions 3137-3185]
CCTTTGACGTTGGAGTCCACGTTCTTT
[37 nt withheld, positions 3213-3249]
ACCCTATCTCGGTCTATTCTTTTGATTTATAAGGGATTTTGCCGATTTCGGCCTATTGGTTAAAAAATGA
GCTGATTTAACAAAAATTTAACGCGAATTAATTCTGTGGAATGTGTGTCAGTTAGGGTGTGGAAAGTCCC
CAGGCTCCCCAGCAGGCAGAAGTATGCAAAGCATGCATCTCAATTAGTCAGCAACCAGGTGTGGAAAGTC
CCCAGGCTCCCCAGCAGGCAGAAGTATGCAAAGCATGCATCTCAATTAGTCAGCAACCATAGTCCCGCCC
CTAACTCCGCCCATCCCGCCCCTAACTCCGCCCAGTTCCGCCCATTCTCCGCCCCATGGCTGACTAATTT
TTTTTATTTATGCAGAGGCCGAGGCCGCCTCTGCCTCTGAGCTATTCCAGAAGTAGTGAGGAGGCTTTTT
TGGAGGCCTAGGCTTTTGCAAAAAGCTCCCGGGAGCTTGTATATCCATTTTCGGATCTGATCAAGAGACA
GGATGAGGATCGTTTCGCATGATTGAACAAGATGGATTGCACGCAGGTTCTCCGGCCGCTTGGGTGGAGA
GGCTATTCGGCTATGACTGGGCACAACAGACAATCGGCTGCTCTGATGCCGCCGTGTTCCGGCTGTCAGC
GCAGGGGCGCCCGGTTCTTTTTGTCAAGACCGACCTGTCCGGTGCCCTGAATGAACTGCAGGACGAGGCA
GCGCGGCTATCGTGGCTGGCCACGACGGGCGTTCCTTGCGCAGCTGTGCTCGACGTTGTCACTGAAGCGG
GAAGGGACTGGCTGCTATTGGGCGAAGTGCCGGGGCAGGATCTCCTGTCATCTCACCTTGCTCCTGCCGA
GAAAGTATCCATCATGGCTGATGCAATGCGGCGGCTGCATACGCTTGATCCGGCTACCTGCCCATTCGAC
CACCAAGCGAAACATCGCATCGAGCGAGCACGTACTCGGATGGAAGCCGGTCTTGTCGATCAGGATGATC
TGGACGAAGAGCATCAGGGGCTCGCGCCAGCCGAACTGTTCGCCAGGCTCAAGGCGCGCATGCCCGACGG
CGAGGATCTCGTCGTGACCCATGGCGATGCCTGCTTGCCGAATATCATGGTGGAAAATGGCCGCTTTTCT
GGATTCATCGACTGTGGCCGGCTGGGTGTGGCGGACCGCTATCAGGACATAGCGTTGGCTACCCGTGATA
TTGCTGAAGAGCTTGGCGGCGAATGGGCTGACCGCTTCCTCGTGCTTTACGGTATCGCCGCTCCCGATTC
GCAGCGCATCGCCTTCTATCGCCTTCTTGACGAGTTCTTCTGAGCGGGACTCTGGGGTTCGAAATGACCG
ACCAAGCGACGCCCAACCTGCCATCACGAGATTTCGATTCCACCGCCGCCTTCTATGAAAGGTTGGGCTT
CGGAATCGTTTTCCGGGACGCCGGCTGGATGATCCTCCAGCGCGGGGATCTCATGCTGGAGTTCTTCGCC
CACCCCAACTTGTTTATTGCAGCTTATAATGGTTACAAATAAAGCAATAGCATCACAAATTTCACAAATA
AAGCATTTTTTTCACTGCATTCTAGTTGTGGTTTGTCCAAACTCATCAATGTATCTTATCATGTCTGTAT
ACCGTCGACCTCTAGCTAGAGCTTGGCGTAATCATGGTCATAGCTGTTTCCTGTGTGAAATTGTTATCCG
CTCACAATTCCACACAACATACGAGCCGGAAGCATAAAGTGTAAAGCCTGGGGTGCCTAATGAGTGAGCT
AACTCACATTAATTGCGTTGCGCTCACTGCCCGCTTTCCAGTCGGGAAACCTGTCGTGCCAGCTGCATTA
ATGAATCGGCCAACGCGCGGGGAGAGGCGGTTTGCGTATTGGGCGCTCTTCCGCTTCCTCGCTCACTGAC
TCGCTGCGCTCGGTCGTTCGGCTGCGGCGAGCGGTATCAGCTCACTCAAAGGCGGTAATACGGTTATCCA
CAGAATCAGGGGATAACGCAGGAAAGAACATGTGAGCAAAAGGCCAGCAAAAGGCCAGGAACCGTAAAAA
GGCCGCGTTGCTGGCGTTTTTCCATAGGCTCCGCCCCCCTGACGAGCATCACAAAAATCGACGCTCAAGT
CAGAGGTGGCGAAACCCGACAGGACTATAAAGATACCAGGCGTTTCCCCCTGGAAGCTCCCTCGTGCGCT
CTCCTGTTCCGACCCTGCCGCTTACCGGATACCTGTCCGCCTTTCTCCCTTCGGGAAGCGTGGCGCTTTC
TCATAGCTCACGCTGTAGGTATCTCAGTTCGGTGTAGGTCGTTCGCTCCAAGCTGGGCTGTGTGCACGAA
CCCCCCGTTCAGCCCGACCGCTGCGCCTTATCCGGTAACTATCGTCTTGAGTCCAACCCGGTAAGACACG
ACTTATCGCCACTGGCAGCAGCCACTGGTAACAGGATTAGCAGAGCGAGGTATGTAGGCGGTGCTACAGA
GTTCTTGAAGTGGTGGCCTAACTACGGCTACACTAGAAGAACAGTATTTGGTATCTGCGCTCTGCTGAAG
CCAGTTACCTTCGGAAAAAGAGTTGGTAGCTCTTGATCCGGCAAACAAACCACCGCTGGTAGCGGTGGTT
TTTTTGTTTGCAAGCAGCAGATTACGCGCAGAAAAAAAGGATCTCAAGAAGATCCTTTGATCTTTTCTAC
GGGGTCTGACGCTCAGTGGAACGAAAACTCACGTTAAGGGATTTTGGTCATGAGATTATCAAAAAGGATC
TTCACCTAGATCCTTTTAAATTAAAAATGAAGTTTTAAATCAATCTAAAGTATATATGAGTAAACTTGGT
CTGACAGTTACCAATGCTTAATCAGTGAGGCACCTATCTCAGCGATCTGTCTATTTCGTTCATCCATAGT
TGCCTGACTCCCCGTCGTGTAGATAACTACGATACGGGAGGGCTTACCATCTGGCCCCAGTGCTGCAATG
ATACCGCGAGACCCACGCTCACCGGCTCCAGATTTATCAGCAATAAACCAGCCAGCCGGAAGGGCCGAGC
GCAGAAGTGGTCCTGCAACTTTATCCGCCTCCATCCAGTCTATTAATTGTTGCCGGGAAGCTAGAGTAAG
TAGTTCGCCAGTTAATAGTTTGCGCAACGTTGTTGCCATTGCTACAGGCATCGTGGTGTCACGCTCGTCG
TTTGGTATGGCTTCATTCAGCTCCGGTTCCCAACGATCAAGGCGAGTTACATGATCCCCCATGTTGTGCA
AAAAAGCGGTTAGCTCCTTCGGTCCTCCGATCGTTGTCAGAAGTAAGTTGGCCGCAGTGTTATCACTCAT
GGTTATGGCAGCACTGCATAATTCTCTTACTGTCATGCCATCCGTAAGATGCTTTTCTGTGACTGGTGAG
TACTCAACCAAGTCATTCTGAGAATAGTGTATGCGGCGACCGAGTTGCTCTTGCCCGGCGTCAATACGGG
ATAATACCGCGCCACATAGCAGAACTTTAAAAGTGCTCATCATTGGAAAACGTTCTTCGGGGCGAAAACT
CTCAAGGATCTTACCGCTGTTGAGATCCAGTTCGATGTAACCCACTCGTGCACCCAACTGATCTTCAGCA
TCTTTTACTTTCACCAGCGTTTCTGGGTGAGCAAAAACAGGAAGGCAAAATGCCGCAAAAAAGGGAATAA
GGGCGACACGGAAATGTTGAATACTCATACTCTTCCTTTTTCAATATTATTGAAGCATTTATCAGGGTTA
TTGTCTCATGAGCGGATACATATTTGAATGTATTTAGAAAAATAAACAAATAGGGGTTCCGCGCACATTT
CCCCGAAAAGTGCCACCTGACGTC
